>Addgene plasmid #92170 | pAAV-i53 | addgene full sequence | sequence record 182617 | Addgene NGS Result
CCAGCAACGCGGCCTTTTTACGGTTCCTGGCCTTTTGCTGGCCTTTTGCTCACATGTCCTGCAGGCAGCT
GCGCGCTCGCTCGCTCACTGAGGCCGCCCGGGCGTCGGGCGACCTTTGGTCGCCCGGCCTCAGTGAGCGA
GCGAGCGCGCAGAGAGGGAGTGGCCAACTCCATCACTAGGGGTTCCTGCGGCCGCACGCGTCTAGTTATT
AATAGTAATCAATTACGGGGTCATTAGTTCATAGCCCATATATGGAGTTCCGCGTTACATAACTTACGGT
AAATGGCCCGCCTGGCTGACCGCCCAACGACCCCCGCCCATTGACGTCAATAATGACGTATGTTCCCATA
GTAACGCCAATAGGGACTTTCCATTGACGTCAATGGGTGGAGTATTTACGGTAAACTGCCCACTTGGCAG
TACATCAAGTGTATCATATGCCAAGTACGCCCCCTATTGACGTCAATGACGGTAAATGGCCCGCCTGGCA
TTATGCCCAGTACATGACCTTATGGGACTTTCCTACTTGGCAGTACATCTACGTATTAGTCATCGCTATT
ACCATGGTGATGCGGTTTTGGCAGTACATCAATGGGCGTGGATAGCGGTTTGACTCACGGGGATTTCCAA
GTCTCCACCCCATTGACGTCAATGGGAGTTTGTTTTGGCACCAAAATCAACGGGACTTTCCAAAATGTCG
TAACAACTCCGCCCCATTGACGCAAATGGGCGGTAGGCGTGTACGGTGGGAGGTCTATATAAGCAGAGCT
CGTTTAGTGAACCGTCAGATCGCCTGGAGACGCCATCCACGCTGTTTTGACCTCCATAGAAGACACCGGG
ACCGATCCAGCCTCCGCGGATTCGAATCCCGGCCGGGAACGGTGCATTGGAACGCGGATTCCCCGTGCCA
AGAGTGACGTAAGTACCGCCTATAGAGTCTATAGGCCCACAAAAAATGCTTTCTTCTTTTAATATACTTT
TTTGTTTATCTTATTTCTAATACTTTCCCTAATCTCTTTCTTTCAGGGCAATAATGATACAATGTATCAT
GCCTCTTTGCACCATTCTAAAGAATAACAGTGATAATTTCTGGGTTAAGGCAATAGCAATATTTCTGCAT
ATAAATATTTCTGCATATAAATTGTAACTGATGTAAGAGGTTTCATATTGCTAATAGCAGCTACAATCCA
GCTACCATTCTGCTTTTATTTTATGGTTGGGATAAGGCTGGATTATTCTGAGTCCAAGCTAGGCCCTTTT
GCTAATCATGTTCATACCTCTTATCTTCCTCCCACAGCTCCTGGGCAACGTGCTGGTCTGTGTGCTGGCC
CATCACTTTGGCAAAGAATTGGGATTCGAACATCGATATGGACTACAAAGACGATGACGATAAAGCCGCC
AGTTTAAACGGCGCGCCATTAATTAAGGATCCAATGTTGATTTTCGTGAAAACCCTTACCGGGAAAACCA
TCACCCTCGAGGTTGAACCCTCGGATACGATAGAAAATGTAAAGGCCAAGATCCAGGATAAGGAAGGAAT
TCCTCCTGATCAGCAGAGACTGGCCTTTGCTGGCAAATCGCTGGAAGATGGACGTACTTTGTCTGACTAC
AATATTCTAAAGGACTCTAAACTTCATCCTCTGTTGAGACTTCGTTGAAAGCTTGCCTCGAGCAGCGCTG
CTCGAGAGATCTACGGGTGGCATCCCTGTGACCCCTCCCCAGTGCCTCTCCTGGCCCTGGAAGTTGCCAC
TCCAGTGCCCACCAGCCTTGTCCTAATAAAATTAAGTTGCATCATTTTGTCTGACTAGGTGTCCTTCTAT
AATATTATGGGGTGGAGGGGGGTGGTATGGAGCAAGGGGCAAGTTGGGAAGACAACCTGTAGGGCCTGCG
GGGTCTATTGGGAACCAAGCTGGAGTGCAGTGGCACAATCTTGGCTCACTGCAATCTCCGCCTCCTGGGT
TCAAGCGATTCTCCTGCCTCAGCCTCCCGAGTTGTTGGGATTCCAGGCATGCATGACCAGGCTCAGCTAA
TTTTTGTTTTTTTGGTAGAGACGGGGTTTCACCATATTGGCCAGGCTGGTCTCCAACTCCTAATCTCAGG
TGATCTACCCACCTTGGCCTCCCAAATTGCTGGGATTACAGGCGTGAACCACTGCTCCCTTCCCTGTCCT
TCTGATTTTGTAGGTAACCACGTGCGGACCGAGCGGCCGCAGGAACCCCTAGTGATGGAGTTGGCCACTC
CCTCTCTGCGCGCTCGCTCGCTCACTGAGGCCGGGCGACCAAAGGTCGCCCGACGCCCGGGCTTTGCCCG
GGCGGCCTCAGTGAGCGAGCGAGCGCGCAGCTGCCTGCAGGGGCGCCTGATGCGGTATTTTCTCCTTACG
CATCTGTGCGGTATTTCACACCGCATA
[95 nt withheld, positions 2408-2502]
T
[46 nt withheld, positions 2504-2549]
C
[141 nt withheld, positions 2551-2691]
CCTTTGACGTTGGAGTCCACGTTCTTT
[37 nt withheld, positions 2719-2755]
ACTCTATCTCGGGCTATTCTTTTGATTTATAAGGGATTTTGCCGATTTCGGTCTATTGGTTAAAAAATGA
GCTGATTTAACAAAAATTTAACGCGAATTTTAACAAAATATTAACGTTTACAATTTTATGGTGCACTCTC
AGTACAATCTGCTCTGATGCCGCATAGTTAAGCCAGCCCCGACACCCGCCAACACCCGCTGACGCGCCCT
GACGGGCTTGTCTGCTCCCGGCATCCGCTTACAGACAAGCTGTGACCGTCTCCGGGAGCTGCATGTGTCA
GAGGTTTTCACCGTCATCACCGAAACGCGCGAGACGAAAGGGCCTCGTGATACGCCTATTTTTATAGGTT
AATGTCATGATAATAATGGTTTCTTAGACGTCAGGTGGCACTTTTCGGGGAAATGTGCGCGGAACCCCTA
TTTGTTTATTTTTCTAAATACATTCAAATATGTATCCGCTCATGAGACAATAACCCTGATAAATGCTTCA
ATAATATTGAAAAAGGAAGAGTATGAGTATTCAACATTTCCGTGTCGCCCTTATTCCCTTTTTTGCGGCA
TTTTGCCTTCCTGTTTTTGCTCACCCAGAAACGCTGGTGAAAGTAAAAGATGCTGAAGATCAGTTGGGTG
CACGAGTGGGTTACATCGAACTGGATCTCAACAGCGGTAAGATCCTTGAGAGTTTTCGCCCCGAAGAACG
TTTTCCAATGATGAGCACTTTTAAAGTTCTGCTATGTGGCGCGGTATTATCCCGTATTGACGCCGGGCAA
GAGCAACTCGGTCGCCGCATACACTATTCTCAGAATGACTTGGTTGAGTACTCACCAGTCACAGAAAAGC
ATCTTACGGATGGCATGACAGTAAGAGAATTATGCAGTGCTGCCATAACCATGAGTGATAACACTGCGGC
CAACTTACTTCTGACAACGATCGGAGGACCGAAGGAGCTAACCGCTTTTTTGCACAACATGGGGGATCAT
GTAACTCGCCTTGATCGTTGGGAACCGGAGCTGAATGAAGCCATACCAAACGACGAGCGTGACACCACGA
TGCCTGTAGCAATGGCAACAACGTTGCGCAAACTATTAACTGGCGAACTACTTACTCTAGCTTCCCGGCA
ACAATTAATAGACTGGATGGAGGCGGATAAAGTTGCAGGACCACTTCTGCGCTCGGCCCTTCCGGCTGGC
TGGTTTATTGCTGATAAATCTGGAGCCGGTGAGCGTGGGTCTCGCGGTATCATTGCAGCACTGGGGCCAG
ATGGTAAGCCCTCCCGTATCGTAGTTATCTACACGACGGGGAGTCAGGCAACTATGGATGAACGAAATAG
ACAGATCGCTGAGATAGGTGCCTCACTGATTAAGCATTGGTAACTGTCAGACCAAGTTTACTCATATATA
CTTTAGATTGATTTAAAACTTCATTTTTAATTTAAAAGGATCTAGGTGAAGATCCTTTTTGATAATCTCA
TGACCAAAATCCCTTAACGTGAGTTTTCGTTCCACTGAGCGTCAGACCCCGTAGAAAAGATCAAAGGATC
TTCTTGAGATCCTTTTTTTCTGCGCGTAATCTGCTGCTTGCAAACAAAAAAACCACCGCTACCAGCGGTG
GTTTGTTTGCCGGATCAAGAGCTACCAACTCTTTTTCCGAAGGTAACTGGCTTCAGCAGAGCGCAGATAC
CAAATACTGTTCTTCTAGTGTAGCCGTAGTTAGGCCACCACTTCAAGAACTCTGTAGCACCGCCTACATA
CCTCGCTCTGCTAATCCTGTTACCAGTGGCTGCTGCCAGTGGCGATAAGTCGTGTCTTACCGGGTTGGAC
TCAAGACGATAGTTACCGGATAAGGCGCAGCGGTCGGGCTGAACGGGGGGTTCGTGCACACAGCCCAGCT
TGGAGCGAACGACCTACACCGAACTGAGATACCTACAGCGTGAGCTATGAGAAAGCGCCACGCTTCCCGA
AGGGAGAAAGGCGGACAGGTATCCGGTAAGCGGCAGGGTCGGAACAGGAGAGCGCACGAGGGAGCTTCCA
GGGGGAAACGCCTGGTATCTTTATAGTCCTGTCGGGTTTCGCCACCTCTGACTTGAGCGTCGATTTTTGT
GATGCTCGTCAGGGGGGCGGAGCCTATGGAAAAACG
Features (pLannotate 1.2.2; 18 found; start..end, strand, type, name):
     69..96      +  repeat_region  AAV2 ITR (fragment): inverted terminal repeat of adeno-associated virus serotype 2 inverted
    125..152     +  repeat_region  AAV2 ITR (fragment): inverted terminal repeat of adeno-associated virus serotype 2 inverted
    263..566     +  enhancer       CMV enhancer: human cytomegalovirus immediate early enhancer
    567..770     +  promoter       CMV promoter: human cytomegalovirus (CMV) immediate early promoter
    919..946     +  intron         CMV intron (fragment): modified intron A from human cytomegalovirus (CMV)
    951..1297    +  intron         β-globin intron (fragment): internally truncated intron from human β-globin
   1301..1348    +  CDS            HBB (fragment): HBB_COLGU - Experimental evidence at transcript level: Swiss-Prot protein existence level 2. Involved in oxygen transport from the lung to the various peripheral tissues. From Colobus guereza (Mantled guereza) (Eastern black-and-white colobus monkey).
   1370..1394    +  CDS            3xFLAG (fragment): three tandem FLAG® epitope tags
   1434..1655    +  CDS            UBIQ_CERCA: Experimental evidence at protein level: Swiss-Prot protein existence level 1. Ubiquitin exists either covalently attached to another protein, or free (unanchored). When covalently bound, it is conjugated to target proteins via an isopeptide bond either as a monomer (monoubiquitin), a polymer linked via different Lys residues of the ubiquitin (polyubiquitin chains) or a linear polymer linked via the initiator Met of the ubiquitin (linear polyubiquitin chains). Polyubiquitin chains, when attached to a target protein, have different functions depending on the Lys residue of the ubiquitin that is
   1695..2171    +  polyA_signal   hGH poly(A) signal: human growth hormone polyadenylation signal
   2211..2351    +  repeat_region  AAV2 ITR: inverted terminal repeat of adeno-associated virus serotype 2 inverted
   2356..2407    -  misc_feature   bom (fragment): basis of mobility region from pBR322
   2426..2881    +  rep_origin     f1 ori (sequence partly withheld): f1 bacteriophage origin of replication; arrow indicates direction of (+) strand synthesis
   2882..2931    -  misc_feature   bom (fragment): basis of mobility region from pBR322
   3033..3068    -  CDS            rop (fragment): Rop protein, which maintains plasmids at low copy number; rop
   3163..3267    +  promoter       AmpR promoter: bla
   3268..4128    +  CDS            AmpR: β-lactamase; bla; confers resistance to ampicillin, carbenicillin, and related antibiotics
   4299..4887    +  rep_origin     ori: high-copy-number ColE1/pMB1/pBR322/pUC origin of replication
