[The description below was written by a language model from this plasmid's Addgene catalogue record and pLannotate feature annotations shown in this document.]
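Description:
pAAV-i53 is a recombinant adeno-associated virus transfer plasmid built on the Agilent pAAV backbone, designed to deliver and express i53, an engineered ubiquitin variant that selectively inhibits the DNA repair factor 53BP1. The plasmid is about 4.9 kb and is maintained in bacteria through a ColE1/pUC-type origin with ampicillin selection from the bla gene. An f1 phage origin is also present. The record lists it as low copy and propagated in a recombination-deficient stable strain, a common choice for plasmids carrying repeat-rich ITRs.

The expression cassette lies between AAV2 inverted terminal repeats, which are the cis elements needed for replication and packaging of the intervening DNA into AAV particles. In the annotated sequence the downstream ITR is detected in full, while the upstream one appears only as short fragments. This may reflect the difficulty of sequencing or annotating these hairpin-forming repeats, or a partial deletion. Transcription is driven by the human CMV immediate-early enhancer and promoter, followed by a truncated β-globin intron, which typically improves mRNA processing and expression, and is terminated by the human growth hormone polyadenylation signal. The 291 bp synthetic insert, cloned between ClaI and HindIII sites, encodes UbvG08 carrying an I44A substitution and lacking the terminal glycines, with an N-terminal FLAG tag for detection. The annotation software recognises the coding region as ubiquitin-like, consistent with its origin.

According to the associated publication title, blocking 53BP1 favours homology-dependent DNA repair, so the construct is used, by transfection or as packaged AAV, to increase CRISPR-Cas9 genome-editing efficiency in mammalian cells.
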