Addgene plasmid #92170: pAAV-i53
Purpose: recombinant adeno-associated viral plasmid for delivery and expression of ubiquitin variant (i53) that is a selective inhibitor of 53BP1
Depositing lab: Daniel Durocher. Depositing organization: Sinai Health System. Publication: Inhibition of 53BP1 favors homology-dependent DNA repair and increases CRISPR-Cas9 genome-editing efficiency. Canny MD, Moatti N, Wan LCK, Fradet-Turcotte A, Krasner D, Mateos-Gomez PA, Zimmermann M, Orthwein A, Juang YC, Zhang W, Noordermeer SM, Seclen E, Wilson MD, Vorobyov A, Munro M, Ernst A, Ng TF, Cho T, Cannon PM, Sidhu SS, Sicheri F, Durocher D. Nat Biotechnol. 2018 Jan;36(1):95-102. doi: 10.1038/nbt.4021. Epub 2017 Nov 27. PubMed 29176614.
Backbone
  Vector backbone: pAAV
  Backbone manufacturer: Agilent
  Backbone size w/o insert (bp): 4614
  Total vector size (bp): 4905
  Vector type: Mammalian Expression, AAV
Growth in bacteria
  Bacterial resistance: Ampicillin, 100 μg/mL
  Growth temperature: 30°C
  Growth strain: NEB Stable
  Copy number: Low Copy
Gene/Insert
  Gene/Insert name: i53 (alt name: synthetic engineered ubiquitin variant UbvG08 (i53))
  Species: Synthetic
  Insert size (bp): 291
  Mutation: UbvG08 with I44A mutation and no terminal Glycines
  Promoter: CMV
  Tag / fusion protein: FLAG (N terminal on insert)
  Cloning method: Restriction Enzyme; 5′ cloning site ClaI (not destroyed); 3′ cloning site HindIII (not destroyed)
  Sequencing primers: 5′ CGC AAA TGG GCG GTA GGC GTG
Terms and licenses: Academic/Nonprofit Terms; Industry Terms
Depositor comments: bioRxiv (10.1101/060954)
How to cite: pAAV-i53 was a gift from Daniel Durocher (Addgene plasmid # 92170 ; http://n2t.net/addgene:92170 ; RRID:Addgene_92170)
